Addgene plasmid #80261: non-targeting control gRNA (BRDN0001162235)
Purpose: 3rd generation lentiviral gRNA plasmid, non-targeting control gRNA
Depositing lab: John Doench & David Root. Depositing organization: Broad Institute. Publication: Optimized sgRNA design to maximize activity and minimize off-target effects of CRISPR-Cas9. Doench JG, Fusi N, Sullender M, Hegde M, Vaimberg EW, Donovan KF, Smith I, Tothova Z, Wilen C, Orchard R, Virgin HW, Listgarten J, Root DE. Nat Biotechnol. 2016 Jan 18. doi: 10.1038/nbt.3437. PubMed 26780180.
Backbone
  Vector backbone: lentiGuide-Puro
  Backbone manufacturer: Zhang Lab (Addgene plasmid # 52963)
  Vector type: Mammalian Expression, Lentiviral, CRISPR
  Selectable markers: Puromycin
Growth in bacteria
  Bacterial resistance: Ampicillin, 100 μg/mL
  Growth temperature: 37°C
  Growth strain: DH5alpha
  Copy number: High Copy
Gene/Insert
  Gene/Insert name: Non-targeting control gRNA
  gRNA/shRNA sequence: TCAGCAAAGGACGAAACAAA
  Species: H. sapiens (human)
  Promoter: hU6
  Cloning method: Unknown
  Sequencing primers: 5′ U6-F; 3′ pS2-R
Terms and licenses: Academic/Nonprofit Terms; Industry Terms: Not Available to Industry
How to cite: non-targeting control gRNA (BRDN0001162235) was a gift from John Doench & David Root (Addgene plasmid # 80261 ; http://n2t.net/addgene:80261 ; RRID:Addgene_80261)
