[The description below was written by a language model from this plasmid's Addgene catalogue record and pLannotate feature annotations shown in this document.]
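Description:
Non-targeting control gRNA (BRDN0001162235) is a third-generation lentiviral guide RNA plasmid built on the lentiGuide-Puro backbone, an 8.3 kb vector for mammalian expression and CRISPR work. It is propagated in E. coli as a high-copy plasmid through a ColE1/pUC-type origin and selected with ampicillin via the β-lactamase gene. An f1 origin, an SV40 origin and leftover lac, T7 and T3 cloning-vector elements are also annotated in the backbone.

The lentiviral transfer cassette begins with an RSV promoter fused to a truncated HIV-1 5' LTR, which makes genomic RNA production Tat-independent. This is followed by the Ψ packaging signal with a partial gag sequence, the Rev response element for nuclear export of the viral RNA, and a cPPT/CTS element that aids nuclear import. The cassette ends with a self-inactivating ΔU3 3' LTR. Within it, the human U6 RNA polymerase III promoter drives a 20-nucleotide spacer joined to the Streptococcus pyogenes Cas9 guide RNA scaffold. The record lists the insert species as human and describes the guide as non-targeting, so it is meant not to direct cleavage of any gene. Downstream, the EF-1α core promoter with its intron A expresses puromycin N-acetyltransferase, stabilised by a WPRE, so transduced cells can be selected with puromycin.

No Cas9 coding sequence is annotated, so the nuclease must be supplied separately, for example from a cell line already expressing Cas9. The plasmid serves as a negative control alongside gene-targeting guides in the same backbone, providing a baseline for the effects of transduction, selection and guide expression in knockout experiments or screens.
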