Features (pLannotate 1.2.2; 29 found; start..end, strand, type, name):
     14..80      +  CDS            small t antigen (fragment): SV40 (simian virus 40) small t antigen
    106..317     +  promoter       EF-1α core promoter: core promoter for human elongation factor EF-1α
    318..1256    +  intron         EF-1α intron A: intron upstream of the start codon of human EF-1α
   1278..1877    +  CDS            PuroR (fragment): puromycin N-acetyltransferase; pac from Streptomyces; confers resistance to puromycin
   1893..2481    +  misc_feature   WPRE: woodchuck hepatitis virus posttranscriptional regulatory element
   2532..2551    +  misc_feature   cPPT/CTS (fragment): central polypurine tract and central termination sequence of HIV-1
   2553..2786    +  LTR            3' LTR (ΔU3): self-inactivating 3' long terminal repeat (LTR) from HIV-1
   2864..2985    +  polyA_signal   SV40 poly(A) signal: SV40 polyadenylation signal
   3025..3160    +  rep_origin     SV40 ori: SV40 origin of replication
   3181..3199    -  promoter       T7 promoter: promoter for bacteriophage T7 RNA polymerase
   3207..3362    +  CDS            lacZα (fragment): LacZα fragment of β-galactosidase; lacZ fragment
   3367..3795    +  rep_origin     f1 ori (sequence partly withheld): f1 bacteriophage origin of replication; arrow indicates direction of (+) strand synthesis
   3848..3952    +  promoter       AmpR promoter: bla
   3953..4813    +  CDS            AmpR: β-lactamase; bla; confers resistance to ampicillin, carbenicillin, and related antibiotics
   4984..5572    +  rep_origin     ori: high-copy-number ColE1/pMB1/pBR322/pUC origin of replication
   5755..5847    +  CDS            lacI (fragment): lac repressor; lacI; The lac repressor binds to the lac operator to inhibit transcription in E. coli. This inhibition can be relieved by adding lactose or isopropyl-β-D-thiogalactopyranoside (IPTG).
   5860..5881    +  protein_bind   CAP binding site: CAP binding activates transcription in the presence of cAMP. E. coli catabolite activator protein
   5896..5926    +  promoter       lac promoter: promoter for the E. coli lac operon
   5934..5950    +  protein_bind   lac operator: The lac repressor binds to the lac operator to inhibit transcription in E. coli. This inhibition can be relieved by adding lactose or isopropyl-β-D-thiogalactopyranoside (IPTG). lac repressor encoded by lacI
   5995..6013    +  promoter       T3 promoter: promoter for bacteriophage T3 RNA polymerase
   6041..6267    +  promoter       RSV promoter: Rous sarcoma virus enhancer/promoter
   6268..6448    +  LTR            5' LTR (truncated): truncated 5' long terminal repeat (LTR) from HIV-1
   6495..6620    +  misc_feature   HIV-1 Ψ: packaging signal of human immunodeficiency virus type 1
   6604..6967    +  CDS            HIV-1 gag (fragment): gag protein from human immunodeficiency virus 1; gag
   7113..7346    +  misc_feature   RRE: The Rev response element (RRE) of HIV-1 allows for Rev-dependent mRNA export from the nucleus to the cytoplasm.
   7723..7749    +  CDS            Rev (fragment): human immunodeficiency virus 1 (HIV-1) Rev protein; rev; enhances nuclear export of unspliced and incompletely spliced viral mRNAs
   7753..7993    +  promoter       U6 promoter: RNA polymerase III promoter for human U6 snRNA
   8023..8098    +  misc_RNA       gRNA scaffold: guide RNA scaffold for the Streptococcus pyogenes CRISPR/Cas9 system
   8154..8271    +  misc_feature   cPPT/CTS: central polypurine tract and central termination sequence of HIV-1
>Addgene plasmid #80261 | non-targeting control gRNA (BRDN0001162235) | depositor full sequence | sequence record 151000 | Full Sequence
CCCGGGTGCAAAGATGGATAAAGTTTTAAACAGAGAGGAATCTTTGCAGCTAATGGACCTTCTAGGTCTT
GAAAGGAGTGGGAATTGGCTCCGGTGCCCGTCAGTGGGCAGAGCGCACATCGCCCACAGTCCCCGAGAAG
TTGGGGGGAGGGGTCGGCAATTGATCCGGTGCCTAGAGAAGGTGGCGCGGGGTAAACTGGGAAAGTGATG
TCGTGTACTGGCTCCGCCTTTTTCCCGAGGGTGGGGGAGAACCGTATATAAGTGCAGTAGTCGCCGTGAA
CGTTCTTTTTCGCAACGGGTTTGCCGCCAGAACACAGGTAAGTGCCGTGTGTGGTTCCCGCGGGCCTGGC
CTCTTTACGGGTTATGGCCCTTGCGTGCCTTGAATTACTTCCACCTGGCTGCAGTACGTGATTCTTGATC
CCGAGCTTCGGGTTGGAAGTGGGTGGGAGAGTTCGAGGCCTTGCGCTTAAGGAGCCCCTTCGCCTCGTGC
TTGAGTTGAGGCCTGGCCTGGGCGCTGGGGCCGCCGCGTGCGAATCTGGTGGCACCTTCGCGCCTGTCTC
GCTGCTTTCGATAAGTCTCTAGCCATTTAAAATTTTTGATGACCTGCTGCGACGCTTTTTTTCTGGCAAG
ATAGTCTTGTAAATGCGGGCCAAGATCTGCACACTGGTATTTCGGTTTTTGGGGCCGCGGGCGGCGACGG
GGCCCGTGCGTCCCAGCGCACATGTTCGGCGAGGCGGGGCCTGCGAGCGCGGCCACCGAGAATCGGACGG
GGGTAGTCTCAAGCTGGCCGGCCTGCTCTGGTGCCTGGCCTCGCGCCGCCGTGTATCGCCCCGCCCTGGG
CGGCAAGGCTGGCCCGGTCGGCACCAGTTGCGTGAGCGGAAAGATGGCCGCTTCCCGGCCCTGCTGCAGG
GAGCTCAAAATGGAGGACGCGGCGCTCGGGAGAGCGGGCGGGTGAGTCACCCACACAAAGGAAAAGGGCC
TTTCCGTCCTCAGCCGTCGCTTCATGTGACTCCACGGAGTACCGGGCGCCGTCCAGGCACCTCGATTAGT
TCTCGAGCTTTTGGAGTACGTCGTCTTTAGGTTGGGGGGAGGGGTTTTATGCGATGGAGTTTCCCCACAC
TGAGTGGGTGGAGACTGAAGTTAGGCCAGCTTGGCACTTGATGTAATTCTCCTTGGAATTTGCCCTTTTT
GAGTTTGGATCTTGGTTCATTCTCAAGCCTCAGACAGTGGTTCAAAGTTTTTTTCTTCCATTTCAGGTGT
CGTGACGTACGGCCACCATGACCGAGTACAAGCCCACGGTGCGCCTCGCCACCCGCGACGACGTCCCCAG
GGCCGTACGCACCCTCGCCGCCGCGTTCGCCGACTACCCCGCCACGCGCCACACCGTCGATCCGGACCGC
CACATCGAGCGGGTCACCGAGCTGCAAGAACTCTTCCTCACGCGCGTCGGGCTCGACATCGGCAAGGTGT
GGGTCGCGGACGACGGCGCCGCCGTGGCGGTCTGGACCACGCCGGAGAGCGTCGAAGCGGGGGCGGTGTT
CGCCGAGATCGGCCCGCGCATGGCCGAGTTGAGCGGTTCCCGGCTGGCCGCGCAGCAACAGATGGAAGGC
CTCCTGGCGCCGCACCGGCCCAAGGAGCCCGCGTGGTTCCTGGCCACCGTCGGAGTCTCGCCCGACCACC
AGGGCAAGGGTCTGGGCAGCGCCGTCGTGCTCCCCGGAGTGGAGGCGGCCGAGCGCGCCGGGGTGCCCGC
CTTCCTGGAGACCTCCGCGCCCCGCAACCTCCCCTTCTACGAGCGGCTCGGCTTCACCGTCACCGCCGAC
GTCGAGGTGCCCGAAGGACCGCGCACCTGGTGCATGACCCGCAAGCCCGGTGCCTGAACGCGTTAAGTCG
ACAATCAACCTCTGGATTACAAAATTTGTGAAAGATTGACTGGTATTCTTAACTATGTTGCTCCTTTTAC
GCTATGTGGATACGCTGCTTTAATGCCTTTGTATCATGCTATTGCTTCCCGTATGGCTTTCATTTTCTCC
TCCTTGTATAAATCCTGGTTGCTGTCTCTTTATGAGGAGTTGTGGCCCGTTGTCAGGCAACGTGGCGTGG
TGTGCACTGTGTTTGCTGACGCAACCCCCACTGGTTGGGGCATTGCCACCACCTGTCAGCTCCTTTCCGG
GACTTTCGCTTTCCCCCTCCCTATTGCCACGGCGGAACTCATCGCCGCCTGCCTTGCCCGCTGCTGGACA
GGGGCTCGGCTGTTGGGCACTGACAATTCCGTGGTGTTGTCGGGGAAATCATCGTCCTTTCCTTGGCTGC
TCGCCTGTGTTGCCACCTGGATTCTGCGCGGGACGTCCTTCTGCTACGTCCCTTCGGCCCTCAATCCAGC
GGACCTTCCTTCCCGCGGCCTGCTGCCGGCTCTGCGGCCTCTTCCGCGTCTTCGCCTTCGCCCTCAGACG
AGTCGGATCTCCCTTTGGGCCGCCTCCCCGCGTCGACTTTAAGACCAATGACTTACAAGGCAGCTGTAGA
TCTTAGCCACTTTTTAAAAGAAAAGGGGGGACTGGAAGGGCTAATTCACTCCCAACGAAGACAAGATCTG
CTTTTTGCTTGTACTGGGTCTCTCTGGTTAGACCAGATCTGAGCCTGGGAGCTCTCTGGCTAACTAGGGA
ACCCACTGCTTAAGCCTCAATAAAGCTTGCCTTGAGTGCTTCAAGTAGTGTGTGCCCGTCTGTTGTGTGA
CTCTGGTAACTAGAGATCCCTCAGACCCTTTTAGTCAGTGTGGAAAATCTCTAGCAGTACGTATAGTAGT
TCATGTCATCTTATTATTCAGTATTTATAACTTGCAAAGAAATGAATATCAGAGAGTGAGAGGAACTTGT
TTATTGCAGCTTATAATGGTTACAAATAAAGCAATAGCATCACAAATTTCACAAATAAAGCATTTTTTTC
ACTGCATTCTAGTTGTGGTTTGTCCAAACTCATCAATGTATCTTATCATGTCTGGCTCTAGCTATCCCGC
CCCTAACTCCGCCCATCCCGCCCCTAACTCCGCCCAGTTCCGCCCATTCTCCGCCCCATGGCTGACTAAT
TTTTTTTATTTATGCAGAGGCCGAGGCCGCCTCGGCCTCTGAGCTATTCCAGAAGTAGTGAGGAGGCTTT
TTTGGAGGCCTAGGGACGTACCCAATTCGCCCTATAGTGAGTCGTATTACGCGCGCTCACTGGCCGTCGT
TTTACAACGTCGTGACTGGGAAAACCCTGGCGTTACCCAACTTAATCGCCTTGCAGCACATCCCCCTTTC
GCCAGCTGGCGTAATAGCGAAGAGGCCCGCACCGATCGCCCTTCCCAACAGTTGCGCAGCCTGAATGGCG
AATGGG
[124 nt withheld, positions 3367-3490]
C
[91 nt withheld, positions 3492-3582]
A
[49 nt withheld, positions 3584-3632]
CCTTTGACGTTGGAGTCCACGTTCTTT
[37 nt withheld, positions 3660-3696]
ACCCTATCTCGGTCTATTCTTTTGATTTATAAGGGATTTTGCCGATTTCGGCCTATTGGTTAAAAAATGA
GCTGATTTAACAAAAATTTAACGCGAATTTTAACAAAATATTAACGCTTACAATTTAGGTGGCACTTTTC
GGGGAAATGTGCGCGGAACCCCTATTTGTTTATTTTTCTAAATACATTCAAATATGTATCCGCTCATGAG
ACAATAACCCTGATAAATGCTTCAATAATATTGAAAAAGGAAGAGTATGAGTATTCAACATTTCCGTGTC
GCCCTTATTCCCTTTTTTGCGGCATTTTGCCTTCCTGTTTTTGCTCACCCAGAAACGCTGGTGAAAGTAA
AAGATGCTGAAGATCAGTTGGGTGCACGAGTGGGTTACATCGAACTGGATCTCAACAGCGGTAAGATCCT
TGAGAGTTTTCGCCCCGAAGAACGTTTTCCAATGATGAGCACTTTTAAAGTTCTGCTATGTGGCGCGGTA
TTATCCCGTATTGACGCCGGGCAAGAGCAACTCGGTCGCCGCATACACTATTCTCAGAATGACTTGGTTG
AGTACTCACCAGTCACAGAAAAGCATCTTACGGATGGCATGACAGTAAGAGAATTATGCAGTGCTGCCAT
AACCATGAGTGATAACACTGCGGCCAACTTACTTCTGACAACGATCGGAGGACCGAAGGAGCTAACCGCT
TTTTTGCACAACATGGGGGATCATGTAACTCGCCTTGATCGTTGGGAACCGGAGCTGAATGAAGCCATAC
CAAACGACGAGCGTGACACCACGATGCCTGTAGCAATGGCAACAACGTTGCGCAAACTATTAACTGGCGA
ACTACTTACTCTAGCTTCCCGGCAACAATTAATAGACTGGATGGAGGCGGATAAAGTTGCAGGACCACTT
CTGCGCTCGGCCCTTCCGGCTGGCTGGTTTATTGCTGATAAATCTGGAGCCGGTGAGCGTGGGTCTCGCG
GTATCATTGCAGCACTGGGGCCAGATGGTAAGCCCTCCCGTATCGTAGTTATCTACACGACGGGGAGTCA
GGCAACTATGGATGAACGAAATAGACAGATCGCTGAGATAGGTGCCTCACTGATTAAGCATTGGTAACTG
TCAGACCAAGTTTACTCATATATACTTTAGATTGATTTAAAACTTCATTTTTAATTTAAAAGGATCTAGG
TGAAGATCCTTTTTGATAATCTCATGACCAAAATCCCTTAACGTGAGTTTTCGTTCCACTGAGCGTCAGA
CCCCGTAGAAAAGATCAAAGGATCTTCTTGAGATCCTTTTTTTCTGCGCGTAATCTGCTGCTTGCAAACA
AAAAAACCACCGCTACCAGCGGTGGTTTGTTTGCCGGATCAAGAGCTACCAACTCTTTTTCCGAAGGTAA
CTGGCTTCAGCAGAGCGCAGATACCAAATACTGTTCTTCTAGTGTAGCCGTAGTTAGGCCACCACTTCAA
GAACTCTGTAGCACCGCCTACATACCTCGCTCTGCTAATCCTGTTACCAGTGGCTGCTGCCAGTGGCGAT
AAGTCGTGTCTTACCGGGTTGGACTCAAGACGATAGTTACCGGATAAGGCGCAGCGGTCGGGCTGAACGG
GGGGTTCGTGCACACAGCCCAGCTTGGAGCGAACGACCTACACCGAACTGAGATACCTACAGCGTGAGCT
ATGAGAAAGCGCCACGCTTCCCGAAGGGAGAAAGGCGGACAGGTATCCGGTAAGCGGCAGGGTCGGAACA
GGAGAGCGCACGAGGGAGCTTCCAGGGGGAAACGCCTGGTATCTTTATAGTCCTGTCGGGTTTCGCCACC
TCTGACTTGAGCGTCGATTTTTGTGATGCTCGTCAGGGGGGCGGAGCCTATGGAAAAACGCCAGCAACGC
GGCCTTTTTACGGTTCCTGGCCTTTTGCTGGCCTTTTGCTCACATGTTCTTTCCTGCGTTATCCCCTGAT
TCTGTGGATAACCGTATTACCGCCTTTGAGTGAGCTGATACCGCTCGCCGCAGCCGAACGACCGAGCGCA
GCGAGTCAGTGAGCGAGGAAGCGGAAGAGCGCCCAATACGCAAACCGCCTCTCCCCGCGCGTTGGCCGAT
TCATTAATGCAGCTGGCACGACAGGTTTCCCGACTGGAAAGCGGGCAGTGAGCGCAACGCAATTAATGTG
AGTTAGCTCACTCATTAGGCACCCCAGGCTTTACACTTTATGCTTCCGGCTCGTATGTTGTGTGGAATTG
TGAGCGGATAACAATTTCACACAGGAAACAGCTATGACCATGATTACGCCAAGCGCGCAATTAACCCTCA
CTAAAGGGAACAAAAGCTGGAGCTGCAAGCTTAATGTAGTCTTATGCAATACTCTTGTAGTCTTGCAACA
TGGTAACGATGAGTTAGCAACATGCCTTACAAGGAGAGAAAAAGCACCGTGCATGCCGATTGGTGGAAGT
AAGGTGGTACGATCGTGCCTTATTAGGAAGGCAACAGACGGGTCTGACATGGATTGGACGAACCACTGAA
TTGCCGCATTGCAGAGATATTGTATTTAAGTGCCTAGCTCGATACATAAACGGGTCTCTCTGGTTAGACC
AGATCTGAGCCTGGGAGCTCTCTGGCTAACTAGGGAACCCACTGCTTAAGCCTCAATAAAGCTTGCCTTG
AGTGCTTCAAGTAGTGTGTGCCCGTCTGTTGTGTGACTCTGGTAACTAGAGATCCCTCAGACCCTTTTAG
TCAGTGTGGAAAATCTCTAGCAGTGGCGCCCGAACAGGGACTTGAAAGCGAAAGGGAAACCAGAGGAGCT
CTCTCGACGCAGGACTCGGCTTGCTGAAGCGCGCACGGCAAGAGGCGAGGGGCGGCGACTGGTGAGTACG
CCAAAAATTTTGACTAGCGGAGGCTAGAAGGAGAGAGATGGGTGCGAGAGCGTCAGTATTAAGCGGGGGA
GAATTAGATCGCGATGGGAAAAAATTCGGTTAAGGCCAGGGGGAAAGAAAAAATATAAATTAAAACATAT
AGTATGGGCAAGCAGGGAGCTAGAACGATTCGCAGTTAATCCTGGCCTGTTAGAAACATCAGAAGGCTGT
AGACAAATACTGGGACAGCTACAACCATCCCTTCAGACAGGATCAGAAGAACTTAGATCATTATATAATA
CAGTAGCAACCCTCTATTGTGTGCATCAAAGGATAGAGATAAAAGACACCAAGGAAGCTTTAGACAAGAT
AGAGGAAGAGCAAAACAAAAGTAAGACCACCGCACAGCAAGCGGCCGCTGATCTTCAGACCTGGAGGAGG
AGATATGAGGGACAATTGGAGAAGTGAATTATATAAATATAAAGTAGTAAAAATTGAACCATTAGGAGTA
GCACCCACCAAGGCAAAGAGAAGAGTGGTGCAGAGAGAAAAAAGAGCAGTGGGAATAGGAGCTTTGTTCC
TTGGGTTCTTGGGAGCAGCAGGAAGCACTATGGGCGCAGCGTCAATGACGCTGACGGTACAGGCCAGACA
ATTATTGTCTGGTATAGTGCAGCAGCAGAACAATTTGCTGAGGGCTATTGAGGCGCAACAGCATCTGTTG
CAACTCACAGTCTGGGGCATCAAGCAGCTCCAGGCAAGAATCCTGGCTGTGGAAAGATACCTAAAGGATC
AACAGCTCCTGGGGATTTGGGGTTGCTCTGGAAAACTCATTTGCACCACTGCTGTGCCTTGGAATGCTAG
TTGGAGTAATAAATCTCTGGAACAGATTTGGAATCACACGACCTGGATGGAGTGGGACAGAGAAATTAAC
AATTACACAAGCTTAATACACTCCTTAATTGAAGAATCGCAAAACCAGCAAGAAAAGAATGAACAAGAAT
TATTGGAATTAGATAAATGGGCAAGTTTGTGGAATTGGTTTAACATAACAAATTGGCTGTGGTATATAAA
ATTATTCATAATGATAGTAGGAGGCTTGGTAGGTTTAAGAATAGTTTTTGCTGTACTTTCTATAGTGAAT
AGAGTTAGGCAGGGATATTCACCATTATCGTTTCAGACCCACCTCCCAACCCCGAGGGGACCCAGAGAGG
GCCTATTTCCCATGATTCCTTCATATTTGCATATACGATACAAGGCTGTTAGAGAGATAATTAGAATTAA
TTTGACTGTAAACACAAAGATATTAGTACAAAATACGTGACGTAGAAAGTAATAATTTCTTGGGTAGTTT
GCAGTTTTAAAATTATGTTTTAAAATGGACTATCATATGCTTACCGTAACTTGAAAGTATTTCGATTTCT
TGGCTTTATATATCTTGTGGAAAGGACGAAACACCGTCAGCAAAGGACGAAACAAAGTTTTAGAGCTAGA
AATAGCAAGTTAAAATAAGGCTAGTCCGTTATCAACTTGAAAAAGTGGCACCGAGTCGGTGCTTTTTTAA
GCTTGGCGTAACTAGATCTTGAGACAAATGGCAGTATTCATCCACAATTTTAAAAGAAAAGGGGGGATTG
GGGGGTACAGTGCAGGGGAAAGAATAGTAGACATAATAGCAACAGACATACAAACTAAAGAATTACAAAA
ACAAATTACAAAAATTCAAAATTTTCGGGTTTATTACAGGGACAGCAGAGATCCACTTTGGCGCCGGCTC
GAGGGGG
