>Addgene plasmid #80261 | non-targeting control gRNA (BRDN0001162235) | depositor partial sequence | sequence record 151001 | Target Sequence
TCAGCAAAGGACGAAACAAA
