>Addgene plasmid #80261 | non-targeting control gRNA (BRDN0001162235) | addgene partial sequence | sequence record 189165 | hU6-F
AGAAAGTAATAATTTCTTGGGTAGTTTGCAGTTTTAAAATTATGTTTTAAAATGGACTATCATATGCTTA
CCGTAACTTGAAAGTATTTCGATTTCTTGGCTTTATATATCTTGTGGAAAGGACGAAACACCGTCAGCAA
AGGACGAAACAAAGTTTTAGAGCTAGAAATAGCAAGTTAAAATAAGGCTAGTCCGTTATCAACTTGAAAA
AGTGGCACCGAGTCGGTGCTTTTTTAAGCTTGGCGTAACTAGATCTTGAGACAAATGGCAGTATTCATCC
ACAATTTTAAAAGAAAAGGGGGGATTGGGGGGTACAGTGCAGGGGAAAGAATAGTAGACATAATAGCAAC
AGACATACAAACTAAAGAATTACAAAAACAAATTACAAAAATTCAAAATTTTCGGGTTTATTACAGGGAC
AGCAGAGATCCACTTTGGCGCCGGCTCGAGGGGGCCCGGGTGCAAAGATGGATAAAGTTTTAAACAGAGA
GGAATCTTTGCAGCTAATGGACCTTCTAGGTCTTGAAAGGAGTGGGAATTGGCTCCGGTGCCCGTCAGTG
GGCAGAGCGC
